Addgene plasmid #1688: pBK125
Purpose: (Empty Backbone)
Depositing lab: Andrew Fire. Depositing organization: Carnegie Institution for Science.
Backbone
  Vector backbone: Unknown
  Backbone size (bp): 4543
  Vector type: Worm Expression
Growth in bacteria
  Bacterial resistance: Ampicillin, 100 μg/mL
  Growth temperature: 37°C
  Growth strain: DH5alpha
  Copy number: Unknown
Gene/Insert
  Gene/Insert name: None
  Tag / fusion protein: hsp16-25', hsp16-415', SV40NLS, gfpN, gfpS65C, gfpC
  Cloning method: Restriction Enzyme
Terms and licenses: Academic/Nonprofit Terms; Industry Terms: Not Available to Industry
Depositor comments: See Fire Lab Vector Kit Documentation 1999. Fire Lab Miniprep Number pBK125.1, Ligation number pBK125.
How to cite: pBK125 was a gift from Andrew Fire (Addgene plasmid # 1688 ; http://n2t.net/addgene:1688 ; RRID:Addgene_1688)
