[The description below was written by a language model from this plasmid's Addgene catalogue record and pLannotate feature annotations shown in this document.]
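Description:
pBK125 is an empty-backbone worm expression vector of about 4.5 kb from the 1999 Fire Lab vector kit, built for heat-shock-inducible expression of a GFP reporter in Caenorhabditis elegans. The parental backbone is recorded as unknown, but the annotated features point to a pUC/pBR322-type bacterial plasmid. It carries a high-copy ColE1/pMB1 origin and a β-lactamase gene with its own promoter for ampicillin selection in E. coli. It also has short remnants of rop, bom and lacI, together with the CAP site, lac promoter and lac operator that flank a fragment of the pUC18/19 polylinker.

The catalogue lists no insert. Instead it records a set of modular components: 5' regions of hsp16-2 and hsp16-41, an SV40 nuclear localisation signal, and GFP carrying the S65C chromophore substitution, listed as N-terminal, S65C and C-terminal segments. The hsp16-2 and hsp16-41 entries presumably represent the divergent intergenic heat-shock promoter. The feature table agrees in part, showing a small reverse-strand fragment of an hsp-16 coding sequence next to the polylinker, followed by a forward-oriented GFP open reading frame. This fits a layout in which the heat-shock regulatory region drives nuclear-targeted GFP. The annotation software did not call the promoter itself or the NLS. The short aex-5 match downstream of GFP probably lies in worm-derived 3' flanking sequence, though the record does not identify a 3' UTR.

Vectors of this type are generally used as inducible, nuclear-localised fluorescent reporters or controls in transgenic worms. They can also serve as a scaffold for cloning sequences by restriction digestion to place them under heat-shock control or fuse them to GFP.
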