Features (pLannotate 1.2.2; 13 found; start..end, strand, type, name):
     18..52      -  misc_feature   MCS (fragment): pUC18/19 multiple cloning site
     50..100     -  CDS            hsp-16.1 (fragment): HSP11_CAEEL - Also known as hsp16-1b. Experimental evidence at transcript level: Swiss-Prot protein existence level 2. From Caenorhabditis elegans.
    517..1233    +  CDS            GFP: Aequoria victoria green fluorescent protein
   1801..1953    +  CDS            aex-5 (fragment): AEX5_CAEEL - Also known as kpc-3 From Caenorhabditis elegans.
   2081..2116    +  CDS            rop (fragment): Rop protein, which maintains plasmids at low copy number; rop
   2218..2317    +  misc_feature   bom (fragment): basis of mobility region from pBR322
   2415..2519    +  promoter       AmpR promoter: bla
   2520..3380    +  CDS            AmpR: β-lactamase; bla; confers resistance to ampicillin, carbenicillin, and related antibiotics
   3551..4139    +  rep_origin     ori: high-copy-number ColE1/pMB1/pBR322/pUC origin of replication
   4322..4414    +  CDS            lacI (fragment): lac repressor; lacI; The lac repressor binds to the lac operator to inhibit transcription in E. coli. This inhibition can be relieved by adding lactose or isopropyl-β-D-thiogalactopyranoside (IPTG).
   4427..4448    +  protein_bind   CAP binding site: CAP binding activates transcription in the presence of cAMP. E. coli catabolite activator protein
   4463..4493    +  promoter       lac promoter: promoter for the E. coli lac operon
   4501..4517    +  protein_bind   lac operator: The lac repressor binds to the lac operator to inhibit transcription in E. coli. This inhibition can be relieved by adding lactose or isopropyl-β-D-thiogalactopyranoside (IPTG). lac repressor encoded by lacI
>Addgene plasmid #1688 | pBK125 | depositor full sequence | sequence record 298 | Author sequence
ATGACCATGATTACGCCAAGCTTGCATGCCTGCAGGTCGACTCTAGAGGATCACCAAAAACGGAACGTTG
AGCTGGACGGAAATAGTGGTAAAGTGACATGATTATAGTTTGAAGATTTCTAATTTCACAATTAGAGCAA
ATGTTGTTCGGTATTTATTTTCAACGGTATTTATACTATTTTCCACCTTTTTCTAGAACATTCGAGCTGC
TTGTTGCAAAAGGAGGGCGACTCACATTCGGTACATGGAAAAGTAGTGTACACAATAAAGAGACCCAGAT
ACATTTTCCGTCTGCGTCTCTTTGCACCCACCGGGAGTATTTTCAAACGAATGCATCTAGGACCTTCTAG
AACATTCTGTAAGGCTGCAGAATGCGGGTATATAAGGAAAGCGGGCTCAGAGGAAGCCAACACGCTTTGT
TCTAGTGCATCTAAAAAACTTCGAAAATCCTCATCGGGATCCCCCTCAGAAAAAATGACTGCTCCAAAGA
AGAAGCGTAAGGTACCGGTAGAAAAAATGAGTAAAGGAGAAGAACTTTTCACTGGAGTTGTCCCAATTCT
TGTTGAATTAGATGGTGATGTTAATGGGCACAAATTTTCTGTCAGTGGAGAGGGTGAAGGTGATGCAACA
TACGGAAAACTTACCCTTAAATTTATTTGCACTACTGGAAAACTACCTGTTCCATGGCCAACACTTGTCA
CTACTTTCTGTTATGGTGTTCAATGCTTCTCGAGATACCCAGATCATATGAAACGGCATGACTTTTTCAA
GAGTGCCATGCCCGAAGGTTATGTACAGGAAAGAACTATATTTTTCAAAGATGACGGGAACTACAAGACA
CGTGCTGAAGTCAAGTTTGAAGGTGATACCCTTGTTAATAGAATCGAGTTAAAAGGTATTGATTTTAAAG
AAGATGGAAACATTCTTGGACACAAATTGGAATACAACTATAACTCACACAATGTATACATCATGGCAGA
CAAACAAAAGAATGGAATCAAAGTTAACTTCAAAATTAGACACAACATTGAAGATGGAAGCGTTCAACTA
GCAGACCATTATCAACAAAATACTCCAATTGGCGATGGCCCTGTCCTTTTACCAGACAACCATTACCTGT
CCACACAATCTGCCCTTTCGAAAGATCCCAACGAAAAGAGAGACCACATGGTCCTTCTTGAGTTTGTAAC
AGCTGCTGGGATTACACATGGCATGGATGAACTATACAAATAGCATTCGTAGAATTCCAACTGAGCGCCG
GTCGCTACCATTACCAACTTGTCTGGTGTCAAAAATAATAGGGGCCGCTGTCATCAGATCGCCATCTCGC
GCCCGTGCCTCTGACTTCTAAGTCCAATTACTCTTCAACATCCCTACATGCTCTTTCTCCCTGTGCTCCC
ACCCCCTATTTTTGTTATTATCAAAAAACTTCTCTTAATTTCTTTGTTTTTTAGCTTCTTTTAAGTCACC
TCTAACAATGAAATTGTGTAGATTCAAAAATAGAATTAATTCGTAATAAAAAGTCGAAAAAAATTGTGCT
CCCTCCCCCCATTAATAATAATTCTATCCCAAAATCTACACAATGTTCTGTGTACACTTCTTATGTTTTT
TACTTCTGATAAATTTTTTTGAAACATCATAGAAAAAACCGCACACAAAATACCTTATCATATGTTACGT
TTCAGTTTATGACCGCAATTTTTATTTCTTCGCACGTCTGGGCCTCTCATGACGTCAAATCATGCTCATC
GTGAAAAAGTTTTGGAGTATTTTTGGAATTTTTCAATCAAGTGAAAGTTTATGAAATTAATTTTCCTGCT
TTTGCTTTTTGGGGTTTCCCCTATTGTTTGTCAAGATTTCGAGGACGGCGTTTTTCTTGCTAAAATCACA
AGTATTGATGAGCACGATGCAAGAAAGATCGGAAGAAGGTTTGGGTTTGAGGCTCAGTGGAAGGTGAGTA
GAAGTTGATAATTTGAAAGTGGAGTAGTGTCTATGGGGTTTTTGCCTTAAATGACAGAATACATTCCCAA
TATACCAAACATAACTGTTTCCTACTAGTCGGCCGTACGGGCCCTTTCGTCTCGCGCGTTTCGGTGATGA
CGGTGAAAACCTCTGACACATGCAGCTCCCGGAGACGGTCACAGCTTGTCTGTAAGCGGATGCCGGGAGC
AGACAAGCCCGTCAGGGCGCGTCAGCGGGTGTTGGCGGGTGTCGGGGCTGGCTTAACTATGCGGCATCAG
AGCAGATTGTACTGAGAGTGCACCATATGCGGTGTGAAATACCGCACAGATGCGTAAGGAGAAAATACCG
CATCAGGCGGCCTTAAGGGCCTCGTGATACGCCTATTTTTATAGGTTAATGTCATGATAATAATGGTTTC
TTAGACGTCAGGTGGCACTTTTCGGGGAAATGTGCGCGGAACCCCTATTTGTTTATTTTTCTAAATACAT
TCAAATATGTATCCGCTCATGAGACAATAACCCTGATAAATGCTTCAATAATATTGAAAAAGGAAGAGTA
TGAGTATTCAACATTTCCGTGTCGCCCTTATTCCCTTTTTTGCGGCATTTTGCCTTCCTGTTTTTGCTCA
CCCAGAAACGCTGGTGAAAGTAAAAGATGCTGAAGATCAGTTGGGTGCACGAGTGGGTTACATCGAACTG
GATCTCAACAGCGGTAAGATCCTTGAGAGTTTTCGCCCCGAAGAACGTTTTCCAATGATGAGCACTTTTA
AAGTTCTGCTATGTGGCGCGGTATTATCCCGTATTGACGCCGGGCAAGAGCAACTCGGTCGCCGCATACA
CTATTCTCAGAATGACTTGGTTGAGTACTCACCAGTCACAGAAAAGCATCTTACGGATGGCATGACAGTA
AGAGAATTATGCAGTGCTGCCATAACCATGAGTGATAACACTGCGGCCAACTTACTTCTGACAACGATCG
GAGGACCGAAGGAGCTAACCGCTTTTTTGCACAACATGGGGGATCATGTAACTCGCCTTGATCGTTGGGA
ACCGGAGCTGAATGAAGCCATACCAAACGACGAGCGTGACACCACGATGCCTGTAGCAATGGCAACAACG
TTGCGCAAACTATTAACTGGCGAACTACTTACTCTAGCTTCCCGGCAACAATTAATAGACTGGATGGAGG
CGGATAAAGTTGCAGGACCACTTCTGCGCTCGGCCCTTCCGGCTGGCTGGTTTATTGCTGATAAATCTGG
AGCCGGTGAGCGTGGGTCTCGCGGTATCATTGCAGCACTGGGGCCAGATGGTAAGCCCTCCCGTATCGTA
GTTATCTACACGACGGGGAGTCAGGCAACTATGGATGAACGAAATAGACAGATCGCTGAGATAGGTGCCT
CACTGATTAAGCATTGGTAACTGTCAGACCAAGTTTACTCATATATACTTTAGATTGATTTAAAACTTCA
TTTTTAATTTAAAAGGATCTAGGTGAAGATCCTTTTTGATAATCTCATGACCAAAATCCCTTAACGTGAG
TTTTCGTTCCACTGAGCGTCAGACCCCGTAGAAAAGATCAAAGGATCTTCTTGAGATCCTTTTTTTCTGC
GCGTAATCTGCTGCTTGCAAACAAAAAAACCACCGCTACCAGCGGTGGTTTGTTTGCCGGATCAAGAGCT
ACCAACTCTTTTTCCGAAGGTAACTGGCTTCAGCAGAGCGCAGATACCAAATACTGTCCTTCTAGTGTAG
CCGTAGTTAGGCCACCACTTCAAGAACTCTGTAGCACCGCCTACATACCTCGCTCTGCTAATCCTGTTAC
CAGTGGCTGCTGCCAGTGGCGATAAGTCGTGTCTTACCGGGTTGGACTCAAGACGATAGTTACCGGATAA
GGCGCAGCGGTCGGGCTGAACGGGGGGTTCGTGCACACAGCCCAGCTTGGAGCGAACGACCTACACCGAA
CTGAGATACCTACAGCGTGAGCATTGAGAAAGCGCCACGCTTCCCGAAGGGAGAAAGGCGGACAGGTATC
CGGTAAGCGGCAGGGTCGGAACAGGAGAGCGCACGAGGGAGCTTCCAGGGGGAAACGCCTGGTATCTTTA
TAGTCCTGTCGGGTTTCGCCACCTCTGACTTGAGCGTCGATTTTTGTGATGCTCGTCAGGGGGGCGGAGC
CTATGGAAAAACGCCAGCAACGCGGCCTTTTTACGGTTCCTGGCCTTTTGCTGGCCTTTTGCTCACATGT
TCTTTCCTGCGTTATCCCCTGATTCTGTGGATAACCGTATTACCGCCTTTGAGTGAGCTGATACCGCTCG
CCGCAGCCGAACGACCGAGCGCAGCGAGTCAGTGAGCGAGGAAGCGGAAGAGCGCCCAATACGCAAACCG
CCTCTCCCCGCGCGTTGGCCGATTCATTAATGCAGCTGGCACGACAGGTTTCCCGACTGGAAAGCGGGCA
GTGAGCGCAACGCAATTAATGTGAGTTAGCTCACTCATTAGGCACCCCAGGCTTTACACTTTATGCTTCC
GGCTCGTATGTTGTGTGGAATTGTGAGCGGATAACAATTTCACACAGGAAACAGCT
