>Addgene plasmid #1688 | pBK125 | addgene partial sequence | sequence record 16819 | 1688_m13reverse
GNGCTGCGGTCGACTCTAGAGGATCACCAAAAACGGAACGTTGAGCTGGACGGAAATAGTGGTAAAGTGA
CATGATTATAGTTTGAAGATCTCTAATTTCACAATTAGAGCAAATGTTGTTCGGTATTTATTTTCAACGG
TATTTATACTATTTTCCACCTTTTTCTAGAACATTCGAGCTGCTTGTTGCAAAAGGAGGGCGACTCACAT
TCGGTACATGGAAAAGTAGTGTACACAATAAAGAGACCCAGATACATTTTCCGTCTGCGTCTCTTTGCAC
CCACCGGGAGTATTTTCAAACGAATGCATCTAGGACCTTCTAGAACATTCTGTAAGGCTGCAGAATGCGG
GTATATAAGGAAAGCGGGCTCAGAGGAAGCCAACACGCTTTGTTCTAGTGCATCTAAAAAACTTCGAAAA
TCCTCATCGGATCCCCCTCAGAAAAAATGACTGCTCCAAAGAAGAAGCGTAAGGTACCGGTAGAAAAAAT
GAGTAAAGGAGAAGAACTTTTCACTGGAGTTGTCCCAATTCTTGTTGAATTAGATGGTGATGTTAATGGG
CACAAATTTTCTGTCAGTGGAGAGGGTGAAGGTGATGCAACATACGGAAAACTTACCCTTAAATTTATTT
GCACTACTGGAAAACTACCTGTTCCATGGCCAACACTTGTCACTACTTTCTGTTATGGTGTTCAATGCTT
CTCGAGATACCCAGATCATATGAAACGGCATGACTTTTTCAAGAGTGCCATGCCCGAAGGTTATGTACAG
GAAAGAACTATATTTTTCAAAGATGACGGGAACTACAAGACACGTGCTGAAGTCAAGTTTGAAGGTGATA
CCCTTGTTAATAGAATCGAGTTAAAAGGTATTGATTTTAAAGAAGATGGAAACATTCNTGGACACNAATT
GGAATACAACTATAACTCACACAATGTATACNTCATGGCAGACAAACAAAGAATGGAATCCAAGTTACTT
CAAATTAGACNCACATTGAAGATGNAGCGTCCACTAGCANACCTTATCCACAAATACTCCATTGGCGANG
GCCTGTCNTTTACNNACACCTTACTGTCNCNCATCTGNCCNTTCGAAGATCCACGAAAAAANACCNNNGG
CCTCTGATTGNACCNCGCGGGATACCTGGCGGAGACNACAANACNTNGAANTCCCTGNGNCGGCCNCTTA
CANTGGNGGGCAAAAAAGGCCGGTAAANNCCCCGCCGGCCNGATTAANNATACTNANCCANGNTTNCGGG
CCCCCNTTNTTAAAANNCTNTTTNTTTTCTTNCCCCNNGGNGGNANAAAATTNAAANNAANGCCCCCNAA
AACCCCNGNGNCTTTTTTNTTAA
